Addgene plasmid #33176: pDMG7a
Depositing lab: David Bartel. Depositing organization: Whitehead Institute for Biomedical Research. Publication: Weak seed-pairing stability and high target-site abundance decrease the proficiency of lsy-6 and other microRNAs. Garcia DM, Baek D, Shin C, Bell GW, Grimson A, Bartel DP. Nat Struct Mol Biol. 2011 Sep 11;18(10):1139-46. doi: 10.1038/nsmb.2115. PubMed 21909094.
Backbone
  Vector backbone: pIS1
  Backbone manufacturer: Addgene (#12179)
  Backbone size w/o insert (bp): 4085
  Vector type: Mammalian Expression, Luciferase
Growth in bacteria
  Bacterial resistance: Ampicillin, 100 μg/mL
  Growth temperature: 37°C
  Growth strain: DH5alpha
  Copy number: High Copy
Gene/Insert
  Gene/Insert name: T05C12.8
  Species: C. elegans (nematode)
  GenBank ID: NM_063322.2
  Entrez Gene: T05C12.8 (a.k.a. T05C12.8)
  Tag / fusion protein: Luciferase (N terminal on backbone)
  Cloning method: Restriction Enzyme; 5′ cloning site XbaI (not destroyed); 3′ cloning site EagI (not destroyed)
  Sequencing primers: 5′ Rluc-F; 3′ EBV Reverse
Terms and licenses: Academic/Nonprofit Terms; Industry Terms: Not Available to Industry
How to cite: pDMG7a was a gift from David Bartel (Addgene plasmid # 33176 ; http://n2t.net/addgene:33176 ; RRID:Addgene_33176)
