[The description below was written by a language model from this plasmid's Addgene catalogue record.]
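Description:
pDMG7a is a mammalian luciferase reporter plasmid built on the pIS1 backbone (about 4.1 kb without insert). It is maintained in E. coli as a high-copy plasmid under ampicillin selection. The record gives no feature table, so the bacterial origin, the mammalian promoter driving the reporter and the polyadenylation signal are not stated. The use of an Rluc forward sequencing primer suggests that the luciferase carried on the backbone is Renilla luciferase.

The insert is sequence from the C. elegans gene T05C12.8, cloned between XbaI and EagI sites, both of which are retained. The record lists luciferase as an N-terminal element on the backbone, so the nematode sequence sits downstream of the reporter coding region. Given this layout and the associated study on microRNA targeting proficiency, which examined lsy-6 and other microRNAs in relation to seed-pairing stability and target-site abundance, the insert most likely functions as a 3′ UTR fragment attached to the luciferase message rather than as a translated fusion partner. However, the record does not define the exact boundaries of the fragment, its size, or whether any microRNA sites in it are wild type or mutated.

Constructs of this design are typically transfected into cultured mammalian cells with a microRNA of interest. Changes in luciferase output then report how strongly the appended sequence confers microRNA-mediated repression, usually relative to a co-transfected normalisation reporter and to control versions with mutated sites.
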