>Addgene plasmid #33176 | pDMG7a | depositor partial sequence | sequence record 39263 | T05C12.8 3' UTR
TACAACTAAATGTGGCAAAGCTTCTTCATTGTTTGAATAATGAAAAACGAATACAAACAACTTTGAAATC
AAAACATTAAAACTTACAACATTTCGTTCAATAAAGTATCATCAAAAGAAGAAAACAAAAGCTGAACATG
AGAATTTGGGATAAGGAGCAGCAGATCGGAATTATGTGAGAAGCACGCGGAAAACAGGGATATATAAACG
GGGTAAACGGGAAAAT
