>Addgene plasmid #33176 | pDMG7a | addgene partial sequence | sequence record 41329 | Rluc-F 5'-ccaggattcttttccaatgc-3'
GAATTTGTCAAAGTAAAAGGTCTTCATTTTTCGCAAGAAGATGCACCTGATGAAATGGGAAAATATATCA
AATCGTTCGTTGAGCGAGTTCTCAAAAATGAACAATAATTCTAGGAGCTCTATACCGGTCTCGATATCAC
TACTAGTGTTCTAGATACAACTAAATGTGGCAAAGCTTCTTCATTGTTTGAATAATGAAAAACGAATACA
AACAACTTTGAAATCAAAACATTAAAACTTACAACATTTCGTTCAATAAAGTATCATCAAAAGAAGAAAA
CAAAAGCTGAACATGAGAATTTGGGATAAGGAGCAGCAGATCGGAATTATGTGAGAAGCACGCGGAAAAC
AGGGATATATAAACGGGGTAAACGGGAAAATCGGCCGCTTCGAGCAGACATGATAAGATACATTGATGAG
TTTGGACAAACCACAACTAGAATGCAGTGAAAAAAATGCTTTATTTGTGAAATTTGTGATGCTATTGCTT
TATTTGTAACCATTATAAGCTGCAATAAACAAGTTAACAACAACAATTGCATTCATTTTATGTTTCAGGT
TCAGGGGGAGGTGTGGGAGGTTTTTTAAAGCAAGTAAAACCTCTACAAATGTGGTAAAATCGATAAGGAT
CCAGGTGGCACTTTTCGGGGAAATGTGCGCGGAACCCCTATTTGTTTATTTTTCTAAATACATTCAAATA
TGTATCCGCTCATGAGACAATAACCCTGATAAATGCTTCAATAATATTGAAAAAGGAAGAGTATGAGTAT
TCAACATTTCCGTGTCGCCCTTATTCCCTTTTTTGCGGCATTTTGCCTTCCTGTTTTTGCTCACCCAGAA
ACGCTGGTGAAAGTAAAAGATGCTGAAGATCAGTTGGGTGCACGAGTGGGTTACATCGAACTGGATCTCA
CAGCCGGTAAGATCCTTGAGAGTTTTCGCCC
